>Addgene plasmid #215135 | mCherry-OGG1 | addgene full sequence | sequence record 426802 | Addgene NGS Result
TCCGCGTTACATAACTTACGGTAAATGGCCCGCCTGGCTGACCGCCCAACGACCCCCGCCCATTGACGTC
AATAATGACGTATGTTCCCATAGTAACGCCAATAGGGACTTTCCATTGACGTCAATGGGTGGAGTATTTA
CGGTAAACTGCCCACTTGGCAGTACATCAAGTGTATCATATGCCAAGTACGCCCCCTATTGACGTCAATG
ACGGTAAATGGCCCGCCTGGCATTATGCCCAGTACATGACCTTATGGGACTTTCCTACTTGGCAGTACAT
CTACGTATTAGTCATCGCTATTACCATGGTGATGCGGTTTTGGCAGTACATCAATGGGCGTGGATAGCGG
TTTGACTCACGGGGATTTCCAAGTCTCCACCCCATTGACGTCAATGGGAGTTTGTTTTGGCACCAAAATC
AACGGGACTTTCCAAAATGTCGTAACAACTCCGCCCCATTGACGCAAATGGGCGGTAGGCGTGTACGGTG
GGAGGTCTATATAAGCAGAGCTCAATAAAAGAGCCCACAACCCCTCACTCGGCGCGCCAGTCTTCCGATA
GACTGCGTCGCCCGGGTACCCGTATTCCCAATAAAGCCTCTTGCTGTTTGCATCCGAATCGTGGTCTCGC
TGTTCCTTGGGAGGGTCTCCTCTGAGTGATTGACTACCCACGACGGGGGTCTTTCATTTGGGGGCTCGTC
CGGGATTTGGAGACCCCTGCCCAGGGACCACCGACCCACCACCGGGAGGTAAGCTGGCCAGCAACTTATC
TGTGTCTGTCCGATTGTCTAGTGTCTATGTTTGATGTTATGCGCCTGCGTCTGTACTAGTTAGCTAACTA
GCTCTGTATCTGGCGGACCCGTGGTGGAACTGACGAGTTCTGAACACCCGGCCGCAACCCTGGGAGACGT
CCCAGGGACTTTGGGGGCCGTTTTTGTGGCCCGACCTGAGGAAGGGAGTCGATGTGGAATCCGACCCCGT
CAGGATATGTGGTTCTGGTAGGAGACGAGAACCTAAAACAGTTCCCGCCTCCGTCTGAATTTTTGCTTTC
GGTTTGGAACCGAAGCCGCGCGTCTTGTCTGCTGCAGCGCTGCAGCATCGTTCTGTGTTGTCTCTGTCTG
ACTGTGTTTCTGTATTTGTCTGAAAATTAGGGCCAGACTGTTACCACTCCCTTAAGTTTGACCTTAGGTC
ACTGGAAAGATGTCGAGCGGATCGCTCACAACCAGTCGGTAGATGTCAAGAAGAGACGTTGGGTTACCTT
CTGCTCTGCAGAATGGCCAACCTTTAACGTCGGATGGCCGCGAGACGGCACCTTTAACCGAGACCTCATC
ACCCAGGTTAAGATCAAGGTCTTTTCACCTGGCCCGCATGGACACCCAGACCAGGTCCCCTACATCGTGA
CCTGGGAAGCCTTGGCTTTTGACCCCCCTCCCTGGGTCAAGCCCTTTGTACACCCTAAGCCTCCGCCTCC
TCTTCCTCCATCCGCCCCGTCTCTCCCCCTTGAACCTCCTCGTTCGACCCCGCCTCGATCCTCCCTTTAT
CCAGCCCTCACTCCTTCTCTAGGCGCCGGAATTGAAGATCATAGTTATTAATAGTAATCAATTACGGGGT
CATTAGTTCATAGCCCATATATGGAGTTCCGCGTTACATAACTTACGGTAAATGGCCCGCCTGGCTGACC
GCCCAACGACCCCCGCCCATTGACGTCAATAATGACGTATGTTCCCATAGTAACGCCAATAGGGACTTTC
CATTGACGTCAATGGGTGGAGTATTTACGGTAAACTGCCCACTTGGCAGTACATCAAGTGTATCATATGC
CAAGTACGCCCCCTATTGACGTCAATGACGGTAAATGGCCCGCCTGGCATTATGCCCAGTACATGACCTT
ATGGGACTTTCCTACTTGGCAGTACATCTACGTATTAGTCATCGCTATTACCATGGTGATGCGGTTTTGG
CAGTACATCAATGGGCGTGGATAGCGGTTTGACTCACGGGGATTTCCAAGTCTCCACCCCATTGACGTCA
ATGGGAGTTTGTTTTGGCACCAAAATCAACGGGACTTTCCAAAATGTCGTAACAACTCCGCCCCATTGAC
GCAAATGGGCGGTAGGCGTGTACGGTGGGAGGTCTATATAAGCAGAGCTGGTTTAGTGAACCGTCAGATC
CGCTAGCGCTACCGGTCGCCACCATGGTGAGCAAGGGCGAGGAGGATAACATGGCCATCATCAAGGAGTT
CATGCGCTTCAAGGTGCACATGGAGGGCTCCGTGAACGGCCACGAGTTCGAGATCGAGGGCGAGGGCGAG
GGCCGCCCCTACGAGGGCACCCAGACCGCCAAGCTGAAGGTGACCAAGGGTGGCCCCCTGCCCTTCGCCT
GGGACATCCTGTCCCCTCAGTTCATGTACGGCTCCAAGGCCTACGTGAAGCACCCCGCCGACATCCCCGA
CTACTTGAAGCTGTCCTTCCCCGAGGGCTTCAAGTGGGAGCGCGTGATGAACTTCGAGGACGGCGGCGTG
GTGACCGTGACCCAGGACTCCTCCCTGCAGGACGGCGAGTTCATCTACAAGGTGAAGCTGCGCGGCACCA
ACTTCCCCTCCGACGGCCCCGTAATGCAGAAGAAGACCATGGGCTGGGAGGCCTCCTCCGAGCGGATGTA
CCCCGAGGACGGCGCCCTGAAGGGCGAGATCAAGCAGAGGCTGAAGCTGAAGGACGGCGGCCACTACGAC
GCTGAGGTCAAGACCACCTACAAGGCCAAGAAGCCCGTGCAGCTGCCCGGCGCCTACAACGTCAACATCA
AGTTGGACATCACCTCCCACAACGAGGACTACACCATCGTGGAACAGTACGAACGCGCCGAGGGCCGCCA
CTCCACCGGCGGCATGGACGAGCTGTACAAGTCCGGACTCAGATCTGGAGGCGGAGGAAGCCCTGCCCGC
GCGCTTCTGCCCAGGCGCATGGGGCATCGTACTCTAGCCTCCACTCCTGCCCTGTGGGCCTCCATCCCGT
GCCCTCGCTCTGAGCTGCGCCTGGACCTGGTTCTGCCTTCTGGACAATCTTTCCGGTGGAGGGAGCAAAG
TCCTGCACACTGGAGTGGTGTACTAGCGGATCAAGTATGGACACTGACTCAGACTGAGGAGCAGCTCCAC
TGCACTGTGTACCGAGGAGACAAGAGCCAGGCTAGCAGGCCCACACCAGACGAGCTGGAGGCCGTGCGCA
AGTACTTCCAGCTAGATGTTACCCTGGCTCAACTGTATCACCACTGGGGTTCCGTGGACTCCCACTTCCA
AGAGGTGGCTCAGAAATTCCAAGGTGTGCGACTGCTGCGACAAGACCCCATCGAATGCCTTTTCTCTTTT
ATCTGTTCCTCCAACAACAACATCGCCCGCATCACTGGCATGGTGGAGCGGCTGTGCCAGGCTTTTGGAC
CTCGGCTCATCCAGCTTGATGATGTCACCTACCATGGCTTCCCCAGCCTGCAGGCCCTGGCTGGGCCAGA
GGTGGAGGCTCATCTCAGGAAGCTGGGCCTGGGCTATCGTGCCCGTTACGTGAGTGCCAGTGCCCGAGCC
ATCCTGGAAGAACAGGGCGGGCTAGCCTGGCTGCAGCAGCTACGAGAGTCCTCATATGAGGAGGCCCACA
AGGCCCTCTGCATCCTGCCTGGAGTGGGCACCAAGGTGGCTGACTGCATCTGCCTGATGGCCCTAGACAA
GCCCCAGGCTGTGCCCGTGGATGTCCATATGTGGCACATTGCCCAACGTGACTACAGCTGGCACCCTACC
ACGTCCCAGGCGAAGGGACCGAGCCCCCAGACCAACAAGGAACTGGGAAACTTTTTCCGGAGCCTGTGGG
GACCTTATGCTGGCTGGGCCCAAGCGGTGCTGTTCAGTGCCGACCTGCGCCAATCCCGCCATGCTCAGGA
GCCACCAGCAAAGCGCAGAAAGGGTTCCAAAGGGCCGGAAGGCTAGGTCGACGGTACCGCGGGCCCGGGA
TCCACCGGATCTAGATAACTGATCATAATTCTACCGGGTAGGGGAGGCGCTTTTCCCAAGGCAGTCTGGA
GCATGCGCTTTAGCAGCCCCGCTGGGCACTTGGCGCTACACAAGTGGCCTCTGGCCTCGCACACATTCCA
CATCCACCGGTAGGCGCCAACCGGCTCCGTTCTTTGGTGGCCCCTTCGCGCCACCTTCTACTCCTCCCCT
AGTCAGGAAGTTCCCCCCCGCCCCGCAGCTCGCGTCGTGCAGGACGTGACAAATGGAAGTAGCACGTCTC
ACTAGTCTCGTGCAGATGGACAGCACCGCTGAGCAATGGAAGCGGGTAGGCCTTTGGGGCAGCGGCCAAT
AGCAGCTTTGCTCCTTCGCTTTCTGGGCTCAGAGGCTGGGAAGGGGTGGGTCCGGGGGCGGGCTCAGGGG
CGGGCTCAGGGGCGGGGCGGGCGCCCGAAGGTCCTCCGGAGGCCCGGCATTCTGCACGCTTCAAAAGCGC
ACGTCTGCCGCGCTGTTCTCCTCTTCCTCATCTCCGGGCCTTTCGACCTGCAGCCCAAGCTTACCATGAC
CGAGTACAAGCCCACGGTGCGCCTCGCCACCCGCGACGACGTCCCCAGGGCCGTACGCACCCTCGCCGCC
GCGTTCGCCGACTACCCCGCCACGCGCCACACCGTCGATCCGGACCGCCACATCGAGCGGGTCACCGAGC
TGCAAGAACTCTTCCTCACGCGCGTCGGGCTCGACATCGGCAAGGTGTGGGTCGCGGACGACGGCGCCGC
GGTGGCGGTCTGGACCACGCCGGAGAGCGTCGAAGCGGGGGCGGTGTTCGCCGAGATCGGCCCGCGCATG
GCCGAGTTGAGCGGTTCCCGGCTGGCCGCGCAGCAACAGATGGAAGGCCTCCTGGCGCCGCACCGGCCCA
AGGAGCCCGCGTGGTTCCTGGCCACCGTCGGCGTCTCGCCCGACCACCAGGGCAAGGGTCTGGGCAGCGC
CGTCGTGCTCCCCGGAGTGGAGGCGGCCGAGCGCGCCGGGGTGCCCGCCTTCCTGGAGACCTCCGCGCCC
CGCAACCTCCCCTTCTACGAGCGGCTCGGCTTCACCGTCACCGCCGACGTCGAGGTGCCCGAAGGACCGC
GCACCTGGTGCATGACCCGCAAGCCCGGTGCCTGACGCCCGCCCCACGACCCGCAGCGCCCGACCGAAAG
GAGCGCACGACCCCATGCATCGGCGTCTCGATCGAGATATCAGTGGTCCAGGCTCTAGTTTTGACTCAAC
AATATCACCAGCTGAAGCCTATAGAGTACGAGCCATAGATAAAATAAAAGATTTTATTTAGTCTCCAGAA
AAAGGGGGGAATGAAAGACCCCACCTGTAGGTTTGGCAAGCTACTAGCTTAAGTAACGCCATTTTGCAAG
GCATGGAAAAATACATAACTGAGAATAGAGAAGTTCAGATCAAGGTCAGGAACAGATGGAACAGGGTCGA
TCGACCCTAGAGAACCATCAGATGTTTCCAGGGTGCCCCAAGGACCTGAAATGACCCTGTGCCTTATTTG
AACTAACCAATCAGTTCGCTTCTCGCTTCTGTTCGCGCGCTTCTGCTCCCCGAGCTCAATAAAAGAGCCC
ACAACCCCTCACTCGGGGCGCCAGTCCTCCGATTGACTGAGTCGCCCGGGTACCCGTGTATCCAATAAAC
CCTCTTGCAGTTGCATCCGACTTGTGGTCTCGCTGTTCCTTGGGAGGGTCTCCTCTGAGTGATTGACTAC
CCGTCAGCGGGGGTCTTTCATTTGGGGGCTCGTCCGGGATCGGGAGACCCCTGCCCAGGGACCACCGACC
CACCACCGGGAGGTAAGCTGGCTGCCTCGCGCGTTTCGGTGATGACGGTGAAAACCTCTGACACATGCAG
CTCCCGGAGACGGTCACAGCTTGTCTGTAAGCGGATGCCGGGAGCAGACAAGCCCGTCAGGGCGCGTCAG
CGGGTGTTGGCGGGTGTCGGGGCGCAGCCATGACCCAGTCACGTAGCGATAGCGGAGTGTAGATCCGGCT
GTGGAATGTGTGTCAGTTAGGGTGTGGAAAGTCCCCAGGCTCCCCAGCAGGCAGAAGTATGCAAAGCATG
CATCTCAATTAGTCAGCAACCAGGTGTGGAAAGTCCCCAGGCTCCCCAGCAGGCAGAAGTATGCAAAGCA
TGCATCTCAATTAGTCAGCAACCATAGTCCCGCCCCTAACTCCGCCCATCCCGCCCCTAACTCCGCCCAG
TTCCGCCCATTCTCCGCCCCATGGCTGACTAATTTTTTTTATTTATGCAGAGGCCGAGGCCGCCTCGGCC
TCTGAGCTATTCCAGAAGTAGTGAGGAGGCTTTTTTGGAGGCCTAGGCTTTTGCAAAAAGCTTACTGGCT
TAACTATGCGGCATCAGAGCAGATTGTACTGAGAGTGCACCATATGCGGTGTGAAATACCGCACAGATGC
GTAAGGAGAAAATACCGCATCAGGCGCTCTTCCGCTTCCTCGCTCACTGACTCGCTGCGCTCGGTCGTTC
GGCTGCGGCGAGCGGTATCAGCTCACTCAAAGGCGGTAATACGGTTATCCACAGAATCAGGGGATAACGC
AGGAAAGAACATGTGAGCAAAAGGCCAGCAAAAGGCCAGGAACCGTAAAAAGGCCGCGTTGCTGGCGTTT
TTCCATAGGCTCCGCCCCCCTGACGAGCATCACAAAAATCGACGCTCAAGTCAGAGGTGGCGAAACCCGA
CAGGACTATAAAGATACCAGGCGTTTCCCCCTGGAAGCTCCCTCGTGCGCTCTCCTGTTCCGACCCTGCC
GCTTACCGGATACCTGTCCGCCTTTCTCCCTTCGGGAAGCGTGGCGCTTTCTCATAGCTCACGCTGTAGG
TATCTCAGTTCGGTGTAGGTCGTTCGCTCCAAGCTGGGCTGTGTGCACGAACCCCCCGTTCAGCCCGACC
GCTGCGCCTTATCCGGTAACTATCGTCTTGAGTCCAACCCGGTAAGACACGACTTATCGCCACTGGCAGC
AGCCACTGGTAACAGGATTAGCAGAGCGAGGTATGTAGGCGGTGCTACAGAGTTCTTGAAGTGGTGGCCT
AACTACGGCTACACTAGAAGGACAGTATTTGGTATCTGCGCTCTGCTGAAGCCAGTTACCTTCGGAAAAA
GAGTTGGTAGCTCTTGATCCGGCAAACAAACCACCGCTGGTAGCGGTGGTTTTTTTGTTTGCAAGCAGCA
GATTACGCGCAGAAAAAAAGGATCTCAAGAAGATCCTTTGATCTTTTCTACGGGGTCTGACGCTCAGTGG
AACGAAAACTCACGTTAAGGGATTTTGGTCATGAGATTATCAAAAAGGATCTTCACCTAGATCCTTTTAA
ATTAAAAATGAAGTTTTAAATCAATCTAAAGTATATATGAGTAAACTTGGTCTGACAGTTACCAATGCTT
AATCAGTGAGGCACCTATCTCAGCGATCTGTCTATTTCGTTCATCCATAGTTGCCTGACTCCCCGTCGTG
TAGATAACTACGATACGGGAGGGCTTACCATCTGGCCCCAGTGCTGCAATGATACCGCGAGACCCACGCT
CACCGGCTCCAGATTTATCAGCAATAAACCAGCCAGCCGGAAGGGCCGAGCGCAGAAGTGGTCCTGCAAC
TTTATCCGCCTCCATCCAGTCTATTAATTGTTGCCGGGAAGCTAGAGTAAGTAGTTCGCCAGTTAATAGT
TTGCGCAACGTTGTTGCCATTGCTGCAGGCATCGTGGTGTCACGCTCGTCGTTTGGTATGGCTTCATTCA
GCTCCGGTTCCCAACGATCAAGGCGAGTTACATGATCCCCCATGTTGTGCAAAAAAGCGGTTAGCTCCTT
CGGTCCTCCGATCGTTGTCAGAAGTAAGTTGGCCGCAGTGTTATCACTCATGGTTATGGCAGCACTGCAT
AATTCTCTTACTGTCATGCCATCCGTAAGATGCTTTTCTGTGACTGGTGAGTACTCAACCAAGTCATTCT
GAGAATAGTGTATGCGGCGACCGAGTTGCTCTTGCCCGGCGTCAACACGGGATAATACCGCGCCACATAG
CAGAACTTTAAAAGTGCTCATCATTGGAAAACGTTCTTCGGGGCGAAAACTCTCAAGGATCTTACCGCTG
TTGAGATCCAGTTCGATGTAACCCACTCGTGCACCCAACTGATCTTCAGCATCTTTTACTTTCACCAGCG
TTTCTGGGTGAGCAAAAACAGGAAGGCAAAATGCCGCAAAAAAGGGAATAAGGGCGACACGGAAATGTTG
AATACTCATACTCTTCCTTTTTCAATATTATTGAAGCATTTATCAGGGTTATTGTCTCATGAGCGGATAC
ATATTTGAATGTATTTAGAAAAATAAACAAATAGGGGTTCCGCGCACATTTCCCCGAAAAGTGCCACCTG
ACGTCTAAGAAACCATTATTATCATGACATTAACCTATAAAAATAGGCGTATCACGAGGCCCTTTCGTCT
TCAAGAATTAGCTTGGCCATTGCATACGTTGTATCCATATCATAATATGTACATTTATATTGGCTCATGT
CCAACATTACCGCCATGTTGACATTGATTATTGACTAGTTATTAATAGTAATCAATTACGGGGTCATTAG
TTCATAGCCCATATATGGAGT
Features (pLannotate 1.2.2; 21 found; start..end, strand, type, name):
    309..512     +  promoter       CMV promoter: human cytomegalovirus (CMV) immediate early promoter
    513..688     +  LTR            5' LTR (truncated): truncated long terminal repeat from Moloney murine sarcoma virus
    810..1084    +  misc_feature   MESV Ψ (fragment): packaging signal of murine embryonic stem cell virus
   1151..1567    +  CDS            gag (truncated): truncated Moloney murine leukemia virus (MMLV) gag gene lacking the start codon
   1642..1945    +  enhancer       CMV enhancer: human cytomegalovirus immediate early enhancer
   1946..2149    +  promoter       CMV promoter: human cytomegalovirus (CMV) immediate early promoter
   2194..2901    +  CDS            mCherry: mCherry is a basic (constitutively fluorescent) red fluorescent protein published in 2004, derived from Discosoma sp.. It is reported to be a very rapidly-maturing monomer with low acid sensitivity.
   2932..3963    +  CDS            OGG1: OGG1_HUMAN - Also known as MMH, MUTM, OGH1. Experimental evidence at protein level: Swiss-Prot protein existence level 1. DNA repair enzyme that incises DNA at 8-oxoG residues. Excises 7,8-dihydro-8-oxoguanine and 2,6-diamino-4-hydroxy-5-N- methylformamidopyrimidine (FAPY) from damaged DNA. Has a beta-lyase activity that nicks DNA 3' to the lesion. From Homo sapiens (Human).
   3967..3993    +  misc_feature   MCS (fragment): multiple cloning site
   4026..4525    +  promoter       PGK promoter: mouse phosphoglycerate kinase 1 promoter
   4546..5145    +  CDS            PuroR: puromycin N-acetyltransferase; pac from Streptomyces alboniger; confers resistance to puromycin
   5216..5288    +  CDS            env (fragment): murine leukemia virus gPr80 envelope polyprotein precursor; env; proteolytically cleaved into gp70SU and p15TM subunits
   5330..5762    +  LTR            3' LTR (ΔU3): self-inactivating 3' long terminal repeat (LTR) from Moloney murine leukemia virus
   5831..5871    +  CDS            rop (fragment): Rop protein, which maintains plasmids at low copy number; rop
   5973..6011    +  misc_feature   bom (fragment): basis of mobility region from pBR322
   6028..6357    +  promoter       SV40 promoter: SV40 enhancer and early promoter
   6363..6464    +  misc_feature   bom (fragment): basis of mobility region from pBR322
   6650..7238    -  rep_origin     ori: high-copy-number ColE1/pMB1/pBR322/pUC origin of replication
   7409..8269    -  CDS            AmpR: β-lactamase; bla; confers resistance to ampicillin, carbenicillin, and related antibiotics
   8270..8374    -  promoter       AmpR promoter: bla
   8560..308     +  enhancer       CMV enhancer (across the origin): human cytomegalovirus immediate early enhancer
