[The description below was written by a language model from this plasmid's Addgene catalogue record and pLannotate feature annotations shown in this document.]
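Description:
mCherry-OGG1 is a self-inactivating gammaretroviral expression vector built on the pRetroQ-C1 backbone (Takara Bio), designed to deliver a red-fluorescent fusion of human OGG1 into mammalian cells. In bacteria the 8.6 kb plasmid is maintained through a high-copy ColE1/pUC-type origin and selected with ampicillin via the β-lactamase gene.

The viral portion begins with a hybrid 5' end in which a CMV enhancer/promoter is joined to a truncated Moloney murine sarcoma virus LTR, an arrangement that drives strong transcription of the genomic RNA in packaging cells. This is followed by the Ψ packaging signal and a truncated, start-codon-less gag fragment that supports efficient encapsidation. The 3' LTR carries a U3 deletion, so after reverse transcription and integration the provirus lacks LTR promoter activity, and expression depends on the internal promoters. The first of these is a CMV immediate-early enhancer/promoter driving mCherry fused to the N-terminus of the OGG1 coding sequence. OGG1 is the base-excision-repair glycosylase that removes 8-oxoguanine and FAPY lesions from DNA and nicks 3' to the lesion through its β-lyase activity. Downstream, a mouse PGK promoter drives puromycin N-acetyltransferase, allowing selection of stably transduced cells. An SV40 enhancer/early promoter element and small pBR322-derived fragments sit in the plasmid backbone outside the viral region.

The construct is suited to producing retrovirus for stable expression of fluorescently tagged OGG1, for example to visualise its localisation in live or fixed cells. It was deposited in connection with work on D-type cyclins and DNA mismatch repair, but the record does not state its specific experimental use.
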