Addgene plasmid #215135: mCherry-OGG1
Purpose: Expresses mCherry-OGG1 in mammalian cells from a retroviral vector.
Depositing lab: Michele Pagano. Depositing organization: NYU Grossman School of Medicine. Publication: CDK-independent role of D-type cyclins in regulating DNA mismatch repair. Rona G, Miwatani-Minter B, Zhang Q, Goldberg HV, Kerzhnerman MA, Howard JB, Simoneschi D, Lane E, Hobbs JW, Sassani E, Wang AA, Keegan S, Laverty DJ, Piett CG, Pongor LS, Xu ML, Andrade J, Thomas A, Sicinski P, Askenazi M, Ueberheide B, Fenyo D, Nagel ZD, Pagano M. Mol Cell. 2024 Feb 29:S1097-2765(24)00129-1. doi: 10.1016/j.molcel.2024.02.010. PubMed 38458201.
Backbone
  Vector backbone: pRetroQ-C1
  Backbone manufacturer: Takara Bio
  Vector type: Mammalian Expression, Retroviral
  Selectable markers: Puromycin
Growth in bacteria
  Bacterial resistance: Ampicillin, 100 μg/mL
  Growth temperature: 37°C
  Growth strain: NEB Stable
  Copy number: High Copy
Gene/Insert
  Gene/Insert name: OGG1
  Species: H. sapiens (human)
  Entrez Gene: OGG1 (a.k.a. HMMH, HOGG1, MUTM, OGH1)
  Promoter: CMV
  Tag / fusion protein: mCherry (N terminal on insert)
  Cloning method: Unknown
  Sequencing primers: 5′ mCherry_FWR; 3′ PGK_REV
Terms and licenses: Academic/Nonprofit Terms; Industry Terms: Not Available to Industry
How to cite: mCherry-OGG1 was a gift from Michele Pagano (Addgene plasmid # 215135 ; http://n2t.net/addgene:215135 ; RRID:Addgene_215135)
